>Addgene plasmid #29199 | pEMS1402 | addgene partial sequence | sequence record 39572 | EGFP-N 5'-CGTCGCCGTCCAGCTCGACCAG-3'
ACCATGGTGGCGGAAGTTCCTATACCTTTTGAAGAATAGGAACTTCGGCGCGCCACGCGTCCTGGGCTTT
GCACGCGAGTCCTGGCGCCGAGAGCGTTCCGCGAAGCCTCCCCTCCCGCTCCGCAGCGCTGGGCGGTCTC
AGCCTCGGCCTCGGGCTCTTATCCAGTAGACAGGGTCCGCCCCGCCCCGCCCTCCCGCCGACGGGGTCGC
CCTCGCGTCCTGGCTCCTCCTCCTCACCTCCCCGGGCCGCGCCCCCGCCCCCGCCTCCCGGACGCAGATG
GCTGGGAGCAAGCGGCGGCCACGGCTCCACTGTCCTGCGCGTCCCGGAGCCTCGGACACGGGGTGCGGGG
GCCTGGGGGTCCGAGACGTCGCGGATCTAGACGGGCGCCTTCCACGCGGGAACTGTCTGGGCCGCCCTGC
GCCCTCGCCCGCACCCCTGGGGGCTGCCCCGGGCACCCGCTATCTTCGGACGCCCAGGGCTGGCGGCTCC
CAGCTGGACGGGGAGGGAGCCGAGCGGCTGCGCGCGGGGAACTGCTGGGACCCCGTCGGGCCGACCCTTC
CCTCCCTCCCCATCAGGGGCCCCTACGGTGGCCCCGCGCTCTGGGGACCACGTCCCTC
