>Addgene plasmid #29199 | pEMS1402 | addgene partial sequence | sequence record 39706 | pEMS1307-fwd 5'-ccgcacgtctaagaaaccat-3'
GAATTCGAGCTCCTAGGCCGGCCACGCGTTCCTCCGCGCGCTGAATGGAAGAAATCCCGCCCGGGCATCT
CGGAAGGAAAGCCTCGGAGTCCATTCGGCCCTGGAGCCGGATACCAACCGCCAGGGCTTTCCAGGCCCGT
CCCGGGAAATGGTTTTCTTAGGCGAGTGCGAGGCGGGCCCCTCGGTTCCGATGCAGGCGCACTAGATGCC
GGCAAGGCGGGGACTAGGCCTAGGGGACCTCGGTCGCCTCGAGGTCGCGGAGACCCCAAGGCCACGGAAG
GACCCGCGTCTCCGCAGCCCGCACGCCGGGAAGCGTGCAGAGTCCTCGGCGGGGTCCCGAGCCCGCTGGT
CAGAGCGTGGAGCGGCGGGGTGGGAGGGACGTGGTCCCCAGAGCGCGGGGCCACCGTAGGGGCCCCTGAT
GGGGAGGGAGGGAAGGGTCGGCCCGACGGGGTCCCAGCAGTTCCCCGCGCGCAGCCGCTCGGCTCCCTCC
CCGTCCAGCTGGGAGCCGCCAGCCCTGGGC
