[The description below was written by a language model from this plasmid's Addgene catalogue record.]
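Description:
pEMS1402 is a Pleiades Promoter Project plasmid built on the large pEMS1306 backbone (about 16.5 kb without insert). It is maintained in E. coli as a high-copy plasmid under ampicillin selection. The record provides no feature table, so the origin of replication and any other backbone elements, including whatever accounts for the backbone's considerable size, are not stated and cannot be described here.

The payload is Ple191, a 902 bp human MiniPromoter designed from regulatory sequence of SLC6A3, the gene encoding the dopamine transporter (DAT). It was inserted by restriction cloning at an MluI site on both ends. The backbone supplies an EGFP reporter carrying a nuclear localisation signal. The catalogue lists this as a C-terminal tag, but because the insert is a promoter rather than a coding sequence, it is best read as the downstream reporter that the MiniPromoter is meant to drive. Nuclear-localised EGFP concentrates the signal in the nuclei of expressing cells, which makes individual positive cells easier to identify.

The plasmid belongs to a toolbox of compact human promoters intended to give selective expression in specific brain regions or cell types. For this construct, however, the depositor states that reporter expression under the MiniPromoter has not been tested, so the activity and specificity of Ple191 remain unverified. The insert was also not sequence-confirmed: the deposited sequence reflects the initial cloning design, the ends may differ, and internal SNPs are possible. Repository sequencing found a small insertion and a small deletion relative to the depositor's sequence, neither of which is known to affect function.
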