Addgene plasmid #29199: pEMS1402
Purpose: Expression of the reporter gene under the control of the MiniPromoter in this plasmid has not been tested
Depositing lab: Elizabeth Simpson. Depositing organization: University of British Columbia. Publication: A regulatory toolbox of MiniPromoters to drive selective expression in the brain. Portales-Casamar E, Swanson DJ, Liu L, de Leeuw CN, Banks KG, Ho Sui SJ, Fulton DL, Ali J, Amirabbasi M, Arenillas DJ, Babyak N, Black SF, Bonaguro RJ, Brauer E, Candido TR, Castellarin M, Chen J, Chen Y, Cheng JC, Chopra V, Docking TR, Dreolini L, D'Souza CA, Flynn EK, Glenn R, Hatakka K, Hearty TG, Imanian B, Jiang S, Khorasan-zadeh S, Komljenovic I, Laprise S, Liao NY, Lim JS, Lithwick S, Liu F, Liu J, Lu M, McConechy M, McLeod AJ, Milisavljevic M, Mis J, O'Connor K, Palma B, Palmquist DL, Schmouth JF, Swanson MI, Tam B, Ticoll A, Turner JL, Varhol R, Vermeulen J, Watkins RF, Wilson G, Wong BK, Wong SH, Wong TY, Yang GS, Ypsilanti AR, Jones SJ, Holt RA, Goldowitz D, Wasserman WW, Simpson EM. Proc Natl Acad Sci U S A. 2010 Sep 21. 107(38):16589-94. 10.1073/pnas.1009158107 PubMed 20807748.
Backbone
  Vector backbone: pEMS1306
  Backbone size w/o insert (bp): 16454
  Vector type: Pleiades Promoter Project [sic, Pleaides Plieades]
Growth in bacteria
  Bacterial resistance: Ampicillin, 100 μg/mL
  Growth temperature: 37°C
  Growth strain: DH5alpha
  Growth instructions: DH10B
  Copy number: High Copy
Gene/Insert
  Gene/Insert name: Ple191 (alt names: SLC6A3; solute carrier family 6, member 3)
  Species: H. sapiens (human)
  Insert size (bp): 902
  Entrez Gene: SLC6A3 (a.k.a. DAT, DAT1, PKDYS, PKDYS1)
  Tag / fusion protein: EGFP-NLS (C terminal on backbone)
  Cloning method: Restriction Enzyme; 5′ cloning site MluI (unknown if destroyed); 3′ cloning site MluI (unknown if destroyed)
  Sequencing primers: 5′ Unknown
Terms and licenses: Academic/Nonprofit Terms; Industry Terms: Not Available to Industry
Depositor comments: Insert was not sequence confirmed, ends may be different and may contain some internal SNPs (sequence is based on initial cloning design, and not necessarirly final cloning design) Please note that Addgene's sequencing results differ from the full sequence information provided by the depositing laboratory by a 6 nucleotide insertion between bp# 138 & 139 and a 8 nucleotide deletion at bp# 1041-1048. These differences are not known to affect the function of the plasmid.
How to cite: pEMS1402 was a gift from Elizabeth Simpson (Addgene plasmid # 29199 ; http://n2t.net/addgene:29199 ; RRID:Addgene_29199)
